>Addgene plasmid #164652 | pCAGGS D614 soluble Spike | depositor partial sequence | sequence record 319676 | Soluble Spike
ATGTTCATGCCTTCTTCTTTTTCCTACAGCTCCTGGGCAACGTGCTGGTTGTTGTGCTGTCTCATCATTT
TGGCAAAGGCCACCATGTTCGTGTTTCTGGTGCTGCTGCCTCTGGTGTCCAGCCAGTGTGTGAACCTGAC
CACAAGAACCCAGCTGCCTCCAGCCTACACCAACAGCTTTACCAGAGGCGTGTACTACCCCGACAAGGTG
TTCAGATCCAGCGTGCTGCACTCTACCCAGGACCTGTTCCTGCCTTTCTTCAGCAACGTGACCTGGTTCC
ACGCCATCCACGTGTCCGGCACCAATGGCACCAAGAGATTCGACAACCCCGTGCTGCCCTTCAACGACGG
GGTGTACTTTGCCAGCACCGAGAAGTCCAACATCATCAGAGGCTGGATCTTCGGCACCACACTGGACAGC
AAGACCCAGAGCCTGCTGATCGTGAACAACGCCACCAACGTGGTCATCAAAGTGTGCGAGTTCCAGTTCT
GCAACGACCCCTTCCTGGGCGTCTACTATCACAAGAACAACAAGAGCTGGATGGAAAGCGAGTTCCGGGT
GTACAGCAGCGCCAACAACTGCACCTTCGAGTACGTGTCCCAGCCTTTCCTGATGGACCTGGAAGGCAAG
CAGGGCAACTTCAAGAACCTGCGCGAGTTCGTGTTCAAGAACATCGACGGCTACTTCAAGATCTACAGCA
AGCACACCCCTATCAACCTCGTGCGGGATCTGCCTCAGGGCTTCTCTGCTCTGGAACCCCTGGTGGATCT
GCCCATCGGCATCAACATCACCCGGTTTCAGACACTGCTGGCCCTGCACAGAAGCTACCTGACACCTGGC
GATAGCAGCAGCGGATGGACAGCTGGTGCCGCCGCTTACTATGTGGGCTACCTGCAGCCTAGAACCTTTC
TGCTGAAGTACAACGAGAACGGCACCATCACCGACGCCGTGGATTGTGCTCTGGATCCTCTGAGCGAGAC
AAAGTGCACCCTGAAGTCCTTCACCGTGGAAAAGGGCATCTACCAGACCAGCAACTTCCGGGTGCAGCCC
ACCGAATCCATCGTGCGGTTCCCCAATATCACCAATCTGTGCCCCTTCGGCGAGGTGTTCAATGCCACCA
GATTCGCCTCTGTGTACGCCTGGAACCGGAAGCGGATCAGCAATTGCGTGGCCGACTACTCCGTGCTGTA
CAACTCCGCCAGCTTCAGCACCTTCAAGTGCTACGGCGTGTCCCCTACCAAGCTGAACGACCTGTGCTTC
ACAAACGTGTACGCCGACAGCTTCGTGATCCGGGGAGATGAAGTGCGGCAGATTGCCCCTGGACAGACAG
GCAAGATCGCCGACTACAACTACAAGCTGCCCGACGACTTCACCGGCTGTGTGATTGCCTGGAACAGCAA
CAACCTGGACTCCAAAGTCGGCGGCAACTACAATTACCTGTACCGGCTGTTCCGGAAGTCCAATCTGAAG
CCCTTCGAGCGGGACATCTCCACCGAGATCTATCAGGCCGGCAGCACCCCTTGTAACGGCGTGGAAGGCT
TCAACTGCTACTTCCCACTGCAGTCCTACGGCTTTCAGCCCACAAATGGCGTGGGCTATCAGCCCTACAG
AGTGGTGGTGCTGAGCTTCGAACTGCTGCATGCCCCTGCCACAGTGTGCGGCCCTAAGAAAAGCACCAAT
CTCGTGAAGAACAAATGCGTGAACTTCAACTTCAACGGCCTGACCGGCACCGGCGTGCTGACAGAGAGCA
ACAAGAAGTTCCTGCCATTCCAGCAGTTTGGCCGGGATATCGCCGATACCACAGACGCCGTTAGAGATCC
CCAGACACTGGAAATCCTGGACATCACCCCTTGCAGCTTCGGCGGAGTGTCTGTGATCACCCCTGGCACC
AACACCAGCAATCAGGTGGCAGTGCTGTACCAGGACGTGAACTGTACCGAAGTGCCCGTGGCCATTCACG
CCGATCAGCTGACACCTACATGGCGGGTGTACTCCACCGGCAGCAATGTGTTTCAGACCAGAGCCGGCTG
TCTGATCGGAGCCGAGCACGTGAACAATAGCTACGAGTGCGACATCCCCATCGGCGCTGGCATCTGTGCC
AGCTACCAGACACAGACAAACAGCCCCGCCTCTGTGGCCAGCCAGAGCATCATTGCCTACACAATGTCTC
TGGGCGCCGAGAACAGCGTGGCCTACTCCAACAACTCTATCGCTATCCCCACCAACTTCACCATCAGCGT
GACCACAGAGATCCTGCCTGTGTCCATGACCAAGACCAGCGTGGACTGCACCATGTACATCTGCGGCGAT
TCCACCGAGTGCTCCAACCTGCTGCTGCAGTACGGCAGCTTCTGCACCCAGCTGAATAGAGCCCTGACAG
GGATCGCCGTGGAACAGGACAAGAACACCCAAGAGGTGTTCGCCCAAGTGAAGCAGATCTACAAGACCCC
TCCTATCAAGGACTTCGGCGGCTTCAATTTCAGCCAGATTCTGCCCGATCCTAGCAAGCCCAGCAAGCGG
AGCTTCATCGAGGACCTGCTGTTCAACAAAGTGACACTGGCCGACGCCGGCTTCATCAAGCAGTATGGCG
ATTGTCTGGGCGACATTGCCGCCAGGGATCTGATTTGCGCCCAGAAGTTTAACGGACTGACAGTGCTGCC
TCCTCTGCTGACCGATGAGATGATCGCCCAGTACACATCTGCCCTGCTGGCCGGCACAATCACAAGCGGC
TGGACATTTGGAGCTGGCGCCGCTCTGCAGATCCCCTTTGCTATGCAGATGGCCTACCGGTTCAACGGCA
TCGGAGTGACCCAGAATGTGCTGTACGAGAACCAGAAGCTGATCGCCAACCAGTTCAACAGCGCCATCGG
CAAGATCCAGGACAGCCTGAGCAGCACAGCAAGCGCCCTGGGAAAGCTGCAGGACGTGGTCAACCAGAAT
GCCCAGGCACTGAACACCCTGGTCAAGCAGCTGTCCTCCAACTTCGGCGCCATCAGCTCTGTGCTGAACG
ATATCCTGAGCAGACTGGACCCTCCTGAAGCCGAGGTGCAGATCGACAGACTGATCACCGGAAGGCTGCA
GTCCCTGCAGACCTACGTTACCCAGCAGCTGATCAGAGCCGCCGAGATTAGAGCCTCTGCCAATCTGGCC
GCCACCAAGATGTCTGAGTGTGTGCTGGGCCAGAGCAAGAGAGTGGACTTTTGCGGCAAGGGCTACCACC
TGATGAGCTTCCCTCAGTCTGCCCCTCACGGCGTGGTGTTTCTGCACGTGACATACGTGCCCGCTCAAGA
GAAGAATTTCACCACCGCTCCAGCCATCTGCCACGACGGCAAAGCCCACTTTCCTAGAGAAGGCGTGTTC
GTGTCCAACGGCACCCATTGGTTCGTGACCCAGCGGAACTTCTACGAGCCCCAGATCATCACCACCGACA
ACACCTTCGTGTCTGGCAACTGCGACGTCGTGATCGGCATTGTGAACAATACCGTGTACGACCCTCTGCA
GCCCGAGCTGGACAGCTTCAAAGAGGAACTGGATAAGTACTTTAAGAACCACACAAGCCCCGACGTGGAC
CTGGGCGATATCAGCGGAATCAATGCCAGCGTCGTGAACATCCAGAAAGAGATCGACCGGCTGAACGAGG
TGGCCAAGAATCTGAACGAGAGCCTGATCGACCTGCAAGAACTGGGGAAGTACGAGCAGTACATCAAGTG
GCCCAGCGGCCGCTTGGTCCCACGTGGCTCACCCGGATCTGGATACATCCCGGAGGCCCCTAGGGACGGT
CAAGCTTACGTGAGAAAGGACGGCGAATGGGTTCTGCTGTCGACCTTCTTGGGACATCATCATCATCATC
ACTAA
