>Addgene plasmid #164652 | pCAGGS D614 soluble Spike | addgene partial sequence | sequence record 324846 | Addgene partial NGS Result
GGGGGGGGGGGGGGGGGGGSSSSSSSCSSCSSRCCSCCSCCCCCCCCCCCCCCCCANRTTTTGKTTTTTN
TTTKTTTTTTAATKTTTTKGGGGGGGGGGGGGGGGGGGGGGGGGGGGGGGGCGCGCGCCRGGCGGGGCGG
GGCGGGGCGAGGGGCGGGGCGGGGCGAGGCGGAGAGGTGCGGCGGCAGCCAATCAGAGCGGCGCGCTCCG
AAAGTTTCCTTTTATGGCGAGGCGGCGGCGGCGGCGGCCCTATAAAAAGCGAAGCGCGCGGCGGGCGGGA
GTCGCTGCGCGCTGCCTTCGCCCCGTGCCCCGCTCCGCCGCCGCCTCGCGCCGCCCGCCCCGGCTCTGAC
TGACCGCGTTACTCCCACAGGTGAGCGGGCGGGACGGCCCTTCTCCTCCGGGCTGTAATTAGCGCTTGGT
TTAATGACGGCTTGTTTCTTTTCTGTGGCTGCGTGAAAGCCTTGAGGGGCTCCGGGAGGGCCCTTTGTGC
GGGGGGAGCGGCTCGGGGGGTGCGTGCGTGTGTGTGTGCGTGGGGAGCGCCGCGTGCGGCTCCGCGCTGC
CCGGCGGCTGTGAGCGCTGCGGGCGCGGCGCGGGGCTTTGTGCGCTCCGCAGTGTGCGCGAGGGGAGCGC
GGCCGGGGGCGGTGCCCCGCGGTGCGGGGGGGGCTGCGAGGGGAACAAAGGCTGCGTGCGGGGTGTGTGC
GTGGGGGGGTGAGCAGGGGGTGTGGGCGCGTCGGTCGGGCTGCAACCCCCCCTGCACCCCCCTCCCCGAG
TTGCTGAGCACGGCCCGGCTTCGGGTGCGGGGCTCCGTACGGGGCGTGGCGCGGGGCTCGCCGTGCCGGG
CGGGGGGTGGCGGCAGGTGGGGGTGCCGGGCGGGGCGGGGCCGCCTCGGGCCGGGGAGGGCTCGGGGGAG
GGGCGCGGCGGCCCCCGGAGCGCCGGCGGCTGTCGAGGCGCGGCGAGCCGCAGCCATTGCCTTTTATGGT
AATCGTGCGAGAGGGCGCAGGGACTTCCTTTGTCCCAAATCTGTGCGGAGCCGAAATCTGGGAGGCGCCG
CCGCACCCCCTCTAGCGGGCGCGGGGCGAAGCGGTGCGGCGCCGGCAGGAAGGAAATGGGCGGGGAGGGC
CTTCGTGCGTCGCCGCGCCGCCGTCCCCTTCTCCCTCTCCAGCCTCGGGGCTGTCCGCGGGGGGACGGCT
GCCTTCGGGGGGGACGGGGCAGGGCGGGGTTCGGCTTCTGGCGTGTGACCGGCGGCTCTAGAGCCTCTGC
TAACCATGTTCATGCCTTCTTCTTTTTCCTACAGCTCCTGGGCAACGTGCTGGTTATTGTGCTGTCTCAT
CATTTTGGCAAAGGCCACCATGTTCGTGTTTCTGGTGCTGCTGCCTCTGGTGTCCAGCCAGTGTGTGAAC
CTGACCACAAGAACCCAGCTGCCTCCAGCCTACACCAACAGCTTTACCAGAGGCGTGTACTACCCCGACA
AGGTGTTCAGATCCAGCGTGCTGCACTCTACCCAGGACCTGTTCCTGCCTTTCTTCAGCAACGTGACCTG
GTTCCACGCCATCCACGTGTCCGGCACCAATGGCACCAAGAGATTCGACAACCCCGTGCTGCCCTTCAAC
GACGGGGTGTACTTTGCCAGCACCGAGAAGTCCAACATCATCAGAGGCTGGATCTTCGGCACCACACTGG
ACAGCAAGACCCAGAGCCTGCTGATCGTGAACAACGCCACCAACGTGGTCATCAAAGTGTGCGAGTTCCA
GTTCTGCAACGACCCCTTCCTGGGCGTCTACTATCACAAGAACAACAAGAGCTGGATGGAAAGCGAGTTC
CGGGTGTACAGCAGCGCCAACAACTGCACCTTCGAGTACGTGTCCCAGCCTTTCCTGATGGACCTGGAAG
GCAAGCAGGGCAACTTCAAGAACCTGCGCGAGTTCGTGTTCAAGAACATCGACGGCTACTTCAAGATCTA
CAGCAAGCACACCCCTATCAACCTCGTGCGGGATCTGCCTCAGGGCTTCTCTGCTCTGGAACCCCTGGTG
GATCTGCCCATCGGCATCAACATCACCCGGTTTCAGACACTGCTGGCCCTGCACAGAAGCTACCTGACAC
CTGGCGATAGCAGCAGCGGATGGACAGCTGGTGCCGCCGCTTACTATGTGGGCTACCTGCAGCCTAGAAC
CTTTCTGCTGAAGTACAACGAGAACGGCACCATCACCGACGCCGTGGATTGTGCTCTGGATCCTCTGAGC
GAGACAAAGTGCACCCTGAAGTCCTTCACCGTGGAAAAGGGCATCTACCAGACCAGCAACTTCCGGGTGC
AGCCCACCGAATCCATCGTGCGGTTCCCCAATATCACCAATCTGTGCCCCTTCGGCGAGGTGTTCAATGC
CACCAGATTCGCCTCTGTGTACGCCTGGAACCGGAAGCGGATCAGCAATTGCGTGGCCGACTACTCCGTG
CTGTACAACTCCGCCAGCTTCAGCACCTTCAAGTGCTACGGCGTGTCCCCTACCAAGCTGAACGACCTGT
GCTTCACAAACGTGTACGCCGACAGCTTCGTGATCCGGGGAGATGAAGTGCGGCAGATTGCCCCTGGACA
GACAGGCAAGATCGCCGACTACAACTACAAGCTGCCCGACGACTTCACCGGCTGTGTGATTGCCTGGAAC
AGCAACAACCTGGACTCCAAAGTCGGCGGCAACTACAATTACCTGTACCGGCTGTTCCGGAAGTCCAATC
TGAAGCCCTTCGAGCGGGACATCTCCACCGAGATCTATCAGGCCGGCAGCACCCCTTGTAACGGCGTGGA
AGGCTTCAACTGCTACTTCCCACTGCAGTCCTACGGCTTTCAGCCCACAAATGGCGTGGGCTATCAGCCC
TACAGAGTGGTGGTGCTGAGCTTCGAACTGCTGCATGCCCCTGCCACAGTGTGCGGCCCTAAGAAAAGCA
CCAATCTCGTGAAGAACAAATGCGTGAACTTCAACTTCAACGGCCTGACCGGCACCGGCGTGCTGACAGA
GAGCAACAAGAAGTTCCTGCCATTCCAGCAGTTTGGCCGGGATATCGCCGATACCACAGACGCCGTTAGA
GATCCCCAGACACTGGAAATCCTGGACATCACCCCTTGCAGCTTCGGCGGAGTGTCTGTGATCACCCCTG
GCACCAACACCAGCAATCAGGTGGCAGTGCTGTACCAGGACGTGAACTGTACCGAAGTGCCCGTGGCCAT
TCACGCCGATCAGCTGACACCTACATGGCGGGTGTACTCCACCGGCAGCAATGTGTTTCAGACCAGAGCC
GGCTGTCTGATCGGAGCCGAGCACGTGAACAATAGCTACGAGTGCGACATCCCCATCGGCGCTGGCATCT
GTGCCAGCTACCAGACACAGACAAACAGCCCCGCCTCTGTGGCCAGCCAGAGCATCATTGCCTACACAAT
GTCTCTGGGCGCCGAGAACAGCGTGGCCTACTCCAACAACTCTATCGCTATCCCCACCAACTTCACCATC
AGCGTGACCACAGAGATCCTGCCTGTGTCCATGACCAAGACCAGCGTGGACTGCACCATGTACATCTGCG
GCGATTCCACCGAGTGCTCCAACCTGCTGCTGCAGTACGGCAGCTTCTGCACCCAGCTGAATAGAGCCCT
GACAGGGATCGCCGTGGAACAGGACAAGAACACCCAAGAGGTGTTCGCCCAAGTGAAGCAGATCTACAAG
ACCCCTCCTATCAAGGACTTCGGCGGCTTCAATTTCAGCCAGATTCTGCCCGATCCTAGCAAGCCCAGCA
AGCGGAGCTTCATCGAGGACCTGCTGTTCAACAAAGTGACACTGGCCGACGCCGGCTTCATCAAGCAGTA
TGGCGATTGTCTGGGCGACATTGCCGCCAGGGATCTGATTTGCGCCCAGAAGTTTAACGGACTGACAGTG
CTGCCTCCTCTGCTGACCGATGAGATGATCGCCCAGTACACATCTGCCCTGCTGGCCGGCACAATCACAA
GCGGCTGGACATTTGGAGCTGGCGCCGCTCTGCAGATCCCCTTTGCTATGCAGATGGCCTACCGGTTCAA
CGGCATCGGAGTGACCCAGAATGTGCTGTACGAGAACCAGAAGCTGATCGCCAACCAGTTCAACAGCGCC
ATCGGCAAGATCCAGGACAGCCTGAGCAGCACAGCAAGCGCCCTGGGAAAGCTGCAGGACGTGGTCAACC
AGAATGCCCAGGCACTGAACACCCTGGTCAAGCAGCTGTCCTCCAACTTCGGCGCCATCAGCTCTGTGCT
GAACGATATCCTGAGCAGACTGGACCCTCCTGAAGCCGAGGTGCAGATCGACAGACTGATCACCGGAAGG
CTGCAGTCCCTGCAGACCTACGTTACCCAGCAGCTGATCAGAGCCGCCGAGATTAGAGCCTCTGCCAATC
TGGCCGCCACCAAGATGTCTGAGTGTGTGCTGGGCCAGAGCAAGAGAGTGGACTTTTGCGGCAAGGGCTA
CCACCTGATGAGCTTCCCTCAGTCTGCCCCTCACGGCGTGGTGTTTCTGCACGTGACATACGTGCCCGCT
CAAGAGAAGAATTTCACCACCGCTCCAGCCATCTGCCACGACGGCAAAGCCCACTTTCCTAGAGAAGGCG
TGTTCGTGTCCAACGGCACCCATTGGTTCGTGACCCAGCGGAACTTCTACGAGCCCCAGATCATCACCAC
CGACAACACCTTCGTGTCTGGCAACTGCGACGTCGTGATCGGCATTGTGAACAATACCGTGTACGACCCT
CTGCAGCCCGAGCTGGACAGCTTCAAAGAGGAACTGGATAAGTACTTTAAGAACCACACAAGCCCCGACG
TGGACCTGGGCGATATCAGCGGAATCAATGCCAGCGTCGTGAACATCCAGAAAGAGATCGACCGGCTGAA
CGAGGTGGCCAAGAATCTGAACGAGAGCCTGATCGACCTGCAAGAACTGGGGAAGTACGAGCAGTACATC
AAGTGGCCCAGCGGCCGCTTGGTCCCACGTGGCTCACCCGGATCTGGATACATCCCGGAGGCCCCTAGGG
ACGGTCAAGCTTACGTGAGAAAGGACGGCGAATGGGTTCTGCTGTCGACCTTCTTGGGACATCATCATCA
TCATCACTAATGAAATTCGAGCTCGCGGCCGCATCGATCTTAAGTCGCGACTCGAGCTAGCAGATCTTTT
TCCCTCTGCCAAAAATTATGGGGACATCATGAAGCCCCTTGAGCATCTGACTTCTGGCTAATAAAGGAAA
TTTATTTTCATTGCAATAGTGTGTTGGAATTTTTTGTGTCTCTCACTCGGAAGGACATATGGGAGGGCAA
ATCATTTAAAACATCAGAATGAGTATTTGGTTTAGAGTTTGGCAACATATGCCCATATGCTGGCTGCCAT
GAACAAAGGTTGGCTATAAAGAGGTCATCAGTATATGAAACAGCCCCCTGCTGTCCATTCCTTATTCCAT
AGAAAAGCCTTGACTTGAGGTTAGATTTTTTTTATATTTTGTTTTGTGTTATTTTTTTCTTTAACATCCC
TAAAATTTTCCTTACATGTTTTACTAGCCAGATTTTTCCTCCTCTCCTGACTACTCCCAGTCATAGCTGT
CCCTCTTCTCTTATGGAGATCCCTCGACCTGCAGCCCAAGCTTGGCGTAATCATGGTCATAGCTGTTTCC
TGTGTGAAATTGTTATCCGCTCACAATTCCACACAACATACGAGCCGGAAGCATAAAGTGTAAAGCCTGG
GGTGCCTAATGAGTGAGCTAACTCACATTAATTGCGTTGCGCTCACTGCCCGCTTTCCAGTCGGGAAACC
TGTCGTGCCAGCGGATCCGCATCTCAATTAGTCAGCAACCATAGTCCCGCCCCTAACTCCGCCCATCCCG
CCCCTAACTCCGCCCAGTTCCGCCCATTCTCCGCCCCATGGCTGACTAATTTTTTTTATTTATGCAGAGG
CCGAGGCCGCCTCGGCCTCTGAGCTATTCCAGAAGTAGTGAGGAGGCTTTTTTGGAGGCCTAGGCTTTTG
CAAAAAGCTAACTTGTTTATTGCAGCTTATAATGGTTACAAATAAAGCAATAGCATCACAAATTTCACAA
ATAAAGCATTTTTTTCACTGCATTCTAGTTGTGGTTTGTCCAAACTCATCAATGTATCTTATCATGTCTG
GATCCGCTGCATTAATGAATCGGCCAACGCGCGGGGAGAGGCGGTTTGCGTATTGGGCGCTCTTCCGCTT
CCTCGCTCACTGACTCGCTGCGCTCGGTCGTTCGGCTGCGGCGAGCGGTATCAGCTCACTCAAAGGCGGT
AATACGGTTATCCACAGAATCAGGGGATAACGCAGGAAAGAACATGTGAGCAAAAGGCCAGCAAAAGGCC
AGGAACCGTAAAAAGGCCGCGTTGCTGGCGTTTTTCCATAGGCTCCGCCCCCCTGACGAGCATCACAAAA
ATCGACGCTCAAGTCAGAGGTGGCGAAACCCGACAGGACTATAAAGATACCAGGCGTTTCCCCCTGGAAG
CTCCCTCGTGCGCTCTCCTGTTCCGACCCTGCCGCTTACCGGATACCTGTCCGCCTTTCTCCCTTCGGGA
AGCGTGGCGCTTTCTCATAGCTCACGCTGTAGGTATCTCAGTTCGGTGTAGGTCGTTCGCTCCAAGCTGG
GCTGTGTGCACGAACCCCCCGTTCAGCCCGACCGCTGCGCCTTATCCGGTAACTATCGTCTTGAGTCCAA
CCCGGTAAGACACGACTTATCGCCACTGGCAGCAGCCACTGGTAACAGGATTAGCAGAGCGAGGTATGTA
GGCGGTGCTACAGAGTTCTTGAAGTGGTGGCCTAACTACGGCTACACTAGAAGAACAGTATTTGGTATCT
GCGCTCTGCTGAAGCCAGTTACCTTCGGAAAAAGAGTTGGTAGCTCTTGATCCGGCAAACAAACCACCGC
TGGTAGCGGTGGTTTTTTTGTTTGCAAGCAGCAGATTACGCGCAGAAAAAAAGGATCTCAAGAAGATCCT
TTGATCTTTTCTACGGGGTCTGACGCTCAGTGGAACGAAAACTCACGTTAAGGGATTTTGGTCATGAGAT
TATCAAAAAGGATCTTCACCTAGATCCTTTTAAATTAAAAATGAAGTTTTAAATCAATCTAAAGTATATA
TGAGTAAACTTGGTCTGACAGTTACCAATGCTTAATCAGTGAGGCACCTATCTCAGCGATCTGTCTATTT
CGTTCATCCATAGTTGCCTGACTCCCCGTCGTGTAGATAACTACGATACGGGAGGGCTTACCATCTGGCC
CCAGTGCTGCAATGATACCGCGAGACCCACGCTCACCGGCTCCAGATTTATCAGCAATAAACCAGCCAGC
CGGAAGGGCCGAGCGCAGAAGTGGTCCTGCAACTTTATCCGCCTCCATCCAGTCTATTAATTGTTGCCGG
GAAGCTAGAGTAAGTAGTTCGCCAGTTAATAGTTTGCGCAACGTTGTTGCCATTGCTACAGGCATCGTGG
TGTCACGCTCGTCGTTTGGTATGGCTTCATTCAGCTCCGGTTCCCAACGATCAAGGCGAGTTACATGATC
CCCCATGTTGTGCAAAAAAGCGGTTAGCTCCTTCGGTCCTCCGATCGTTGTCAGAAGTAAGTTGGCCGCA
GTGTTATCACTCATGGTTATGGCAGCACTGCATAATTCTCTTACTGTCATGCCATCCGTAAGATGCTTTT
CTGTGACTGGTGAGTACTCAACCAAGTCATTCTGAGAATAGTGTATGCGGCGACCGAGTTGCTCTTGCCC
GGCGTCAATACGGGATAATACCGCGCCACATAGCAGAACTTTAAAAGTGCTCATCATTGGAAAACGTTCT
TCGGGGCGAAAACTCTCAAGGATCTTACCGCTGTTGAGATCCAGTTCGATGTAACCCACTCGTGCACCCA
ACTGATCTTCAGCATCTTTTACTTTCACCAGCGTTTCTGGGTGAGCAAAAACAGGAAGGCAAAATGCCGC
AAAAAAGGGAATAAGGGCGACACGGAAATGTTGAATACTCATACTCTTCCTTTTTCAATATTATTGAAGC
ATTTATCAGGGTTATTGTCTCATGAGCGGATACATATTTGAATGTATTTAGAAAAATAAACAAATAGGGG
TTCCGCGCACATTTCCCCGAAAAGTGCCACCTGGGTCGACATTGATTATTGACTAGTTATTAATAGTAAT
CAATTACGGGGTCATTAGTTCATAGCCCATATATGGAGTTCCGCGTTACATAACTTACGGTAAATGGCCC
GCCTGGCTGACCGCCCAACGACCCCCGCCCATTGACGTCAATAATGACGTATGTTCCCATAGTAACGCCA
ATAGGGACTTTCCATTGACGTCAATGGGTGGAGTATTTACGGTAAACTGCCCACTTGGCAGTACATCAAG
TGTATCATATGCCAAGTACGCCCCCTATTGACGTCAATGACGGTAAATGGCCCGCCTGGCATTATGCCCA
GTACATGACCTTATGGGACTTTCCTACTTGGCAGTACATCTACGTATTAGTCATCGCTATTACCATGGTC
GAGGTGAGCCCCACGTTCTGCTTCACTCTCCCCATCTCCCCCCCCTCCCCACCCCCAATTTTGTATTTAT
TTATTTTTTAATTATTTTGTGCAGCGATGGGGGCGGGGGGGGGGGGGGGGGSGCGNCCMRGGGGGGGGGG
GGGGGGGGGGGGGGGGGGGGGGGGGGGGGGGGGGGGGGGGGGGGGGGGGGGGGGGGGGGGGGGGGGGGGG
GGGGGGGGGGGGGGGGGGGGGGGGGGGGGGGGGGGGGGGGGGGGGGGGGGGGGGGGGGGG
