[The description below was written by a language model from this plasmid's Addgene catalogue record.]
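Description:
pCAGGS D614 soluble Spike is a mammalian expression plasmid of about 8.5 kb built on the pCAGGS backbone. It is designed for production of a soluble form of the SARS-CoV-2 spike glycoprotein in transfected mammalian cells. In bacteria it is maintained as a high-copy plasmid under ampicillin selection. The record gives no feature table, so the origin of replication, polyadenylation signal and other backbone elements are not individually documented, and no mammalian selection marker is listed.

The insert is roughly 3.9 kb, encodes the S gene product of SARS-CoV-2, and is driven by the CAG promoter. CAG is a strong composite promoter that combines the cytomegalovirus immediate-early enhancer with chicken beta-actin promoter and intron sequences, and it gives high constitutive expression in many mammalian cell types. The name indicates that the protein carries aspartate at position 614, the ancestral residue, rather than the glycine of the D614G variant. "Soluble" implies a secreted form of the spike rather than the membrane-anchored protein, but the record does not give the construct boundaries. It also does not say whether stabilising mutations, a trimerisation domain or cleavage-site changes are present. A His tag is fused to the protein for affinity purification and detection, though its position is not stated.

The associated work concerns structural and functional comparison of D614 and G614 spike. The plasmid therefore most plausibly serves as the source of recombinant D614 spike protein for purification and for structural, biochemical or binding studies alongside a variant counterpart.
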