Addgene plasmid #164652: pCAGGS D614 soluble Spike
Purpose: Expresses SARS-CoV-2 soluble Spike protein
Depositing lab: Jeremy Luban. Depositing organization: University of Massachusetts, Worcester. Publication: Structural and Functional Analysis of the D614G SARS-CoV-2 Spike Protein Variant. Yurkovetskiy L, Wang X, Pascal KE, Tomkins-Tinch C, Nyalile TP, Wang Y, Baum A, Diehl WE, Dauphin A, Carbone C, Veinotte K, Egri SB, Schaffner SF, Lemieux JE, Munro JB, Rafique A, Barve A, Sabeti PC, Kyratsous CA, Dudkina NV, Shen K, Luban J. Cell. 2020 Sep 15. pii: S0092-8674(20)31229-0. doi: 10.1016/j.cell.2020.09.032. PubMed 32991842.
Backbone
  Vector backbone: pCAGGS
  Total vector size (bp): 8529
  Vector type: Mammalian Expression
Growth in bacteria
  Bacterial resistance: Ampicillin, 100 μg/mL
  Growth temperature: 37°C
  Growth strain: DH5alpha
  Copy number: High Copy
Gene/Insert
  Gene/Insert name: SARS-CoV-2 soluble spike
  Species: SARS-CoV-2
  Insert size (bp): 3855
  Entrez Gene: S (a.k.a. GU280_gp02, spike glycoprotein)
  Promoter: CAG
  Tag / fusion protein: HIS
  Cloning method: Unknown
  Sequencing primers: 5′ pCAG-F
Terms and licenses: Academic/Nonprofit Terms; Industry Terms: Not Available to Industry
How to cite: pCAGGS D614 soluble Spike was a gift from Jeremy Luban (Addgene plasmid # 164652 ; http://n2t.net/addgene:164652 ; RRID:Addgene_164652)
